Addgene plasmid #85542: pJYS3_ΔcrtYf
Purpose: Constitutive transcription of FnCpf1 and crRNA of crtYf
Depositing lab: Sheng Yang. Depositing organization: CAS Center for Excellence in Molecular Plant Sciences ("CEMPS"). Publication: CRISPR-Cpf1 assisted genome editing of Corynebacterium glutamicum. Jiang Y, Qian F, Yang J, Liu Y, Dong F, Xu C, Sun B, Chen B, Xu X, Li Y, Wang R, Yang S. Nat Commun. 2017 May 4;8:15179. doi: 10.1038/ncomms15179. PubMed 28469274.
Backbone
  Vector backbone: pXMJ19
  Backbone size w/o insert (bp): 5600
  Vector type: Bacterial Expression, CRISPR ; Shuttle vector Corynebacterium glutamicum / E. coli
Growth in bacteria
  Bacterial resistance: Kanamycin, 50 μg/mL
  Growth temperature: 37°C
  Growth strain: DH5alpha
  Copy number: Unknown
Gene/Insert 1
  Gene/Insert name: Cpf1
  Species: Francisella tularensis subsp. novicida
  Cloning method: Unknown
  Sequencing primers: 5′ M13pUC-Rev
Gene/Insert 2
  Gene/Insert name: crRNA of crtYf (alt name: crRNA: gaatttctactgttgtagatcaggcaaccatagggcaggaa)
  Species: Synthetic
  Cloning method: Unknown
  Sequencing primers: 5′ unknown; 3′ pBAD-R
Terms and licenses: Academic/Nonprofit Terms; Industry Terms: Not Available to Industry
How to cite: pJYS3_ΔcrtYf was a gift from Sheng Yang (Addgene plasmid # 85542 ; http://n2t.net/addgene:85542 ; RRID:Addgene_85542)
