[The description below was written by a language model from this plasmid's Addgene catalogue record and pLannotate feature annotations shown in this document.]
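Description:
pJYS3_ΔcrtYf is an all-in-one CRISPR-Cpf1 genome-editing plasmid built as an E. coli / Corynebacterium glutamicum shuttle vector, catalogued as a derivative of the pXMJ19 backbone. The sequenced record is about 12 kb. Selection is by kanamycin, conferred by the neo (nptII) aminoglycoside phosphotransferase gene, which is preceded by a short remnant of the Tn5 transposase gene, presumably carried over from the source of the marker. The annotated replication functions are a pSC101 origin with its Rep101 (RepA) initiator protein, a low-copy system for E. coli. Roughly the first 3 kb of the sequence carries no annotated features, and the replicon that supports maintenance in C. glutamicum is not identified in the feature table.

The payload has two expression units. The first is the full-length FnCpf1 (Cas12a) coding sequence from Francisella tularensis subsp. novicida, located directly downstream of neo; the record describes its transcription as constitutive, but no promoter for it is annotated. The second, on the opposite strand, is a synthetic crRNA targeting the crtYf gene. It appears to be driven by the constitutive J23119 promoter and terminated by the rrnB T1 and T2 terminators.

The plasmid also contains C. glutamicum chromosomal sequence that includes crtEb, a carotenoid (decaprenoxanthin) biosynthesis gene. Given the Δ in the plasmid name, this region plausibly forms part of a homology-directed repair template for deleting crtYf, although the record does not explicitly label any homology arms. The stated purpose is constitutive production of FnCpf1 and the crtYf crRNA, in the context of Cpf1-assisted genome editing of C. glutamicum.
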