Features (pLannotate 1.2.2; 10 found; start..end, strand, type, name):
   3361..3639    +  CDS            tnpA (fragment): TN5P_ECOLX - Also known as tnp. Experimental evidence at protein level: Swiss-Prot protein existence level 1. Mediates transposition of transposon Tn5 by a 'cut and paste' mechanism. First, the monomeric transposase binds the 19 bp inverted DNA repeats flanking the transposon. Then, dimerization of the DNA- bound transposase creates a synaptic DNA complex. After nicking of the first DNA strand, excision of the transposon proceeds through a series of intermediates. The transposase then mediates the insertion of the transposon at a new site by strand transfer. The activity of the wild- type tran
   3671..4462    +  CDS            neo: KKA2_KLEPN - Also known as kan, nptII. Experimental evidence at protein level: Swiss-Prot protein existence level 1. Resistance to kanamycin, neomycin, paromomycin, ribostamycin, butirosin and gentamicin B. From Klebsiella pneumoniae.
   4558..8457    +  CDS            cas12a: CS12A_FRATN - Also known as cpf1 From Francisella tularensis subsp. novicida (strain U112).
   8460..8484    +  misc_feature   MCS (fragment): pUC18/19 multiple cloning site
   8504..8531    -  terminator     rrnB T2 terminator: transcription terminator T2 from the E. coli rrnB gene
   8623..8704    -  terminator     rrnB T1 terminator: Escherichia coli rrnB; transcription terminator T1 from the E. coli rrnB gene
   8759..8788    -  promoter       J23119 promoter (fragment): bacterial promoter (Registry of Standard Biological Parts BBa J23119)
   9979..10839   +  CDS            crtEb: CRTEB_CORGT - Experimental evidence at protein level: Swiss-Prot protein existence level 1. Catalyzes the elongation of the C(40) carotenoid all-trans- lycopene to the acyclic C(50) carotenoid flavuxanthin during decaprenoxanthin biosynthesis (PubMed:11432736). Acts as a bifunctional enzyme that catalyzes the elongation of lycopene by attaching a C(5) isoprene unit at C-2, as well as the hydroxylation of the new isoprene unit (Probable). The enzyme acts at both ends of the substrate, forming the C(50) carotenoid flavuxanthin via the C(45) intermediate nonaflavuxanthin (PubMed:11432736). From C
  10965..11915   -  CDS            Rep101: RepA protein needed for replication with the pSC101 origin; rep101
  11963..203     -  rep_origin     pSC101 ori (across the origin): low-copy replication origin that requires the Rep101 protein
>Addgene plasmid #85542 | pJYS3_ΔcrtYf | addgene full sequence | sequence record 176963 | Addgene NGS Result
CTAGTCCTTTTCCTTTGAGTTGTGGGTATCTGTAAATTCTGCTAGACCTTTGCTGGAAAACTTGTAAATT
CTGCTAGACCCTCTGTAAATTCCGCTAGACCTTTGTGTGTTTTTTTTGTTTATATTCAAGTGGTTATAAT
TTATAGAATAAAGAAAGAATAAAAAAAGATAAAAAGAATAGATCCCAGCCCTGTGTATAACTCACTACTT
TAGTCAGTTCCGCAGTATTACAAAAGGATGTCGCAAACGCTGTTTGCTCCTCTACAAAACAGACCTTAAA
ACCCTAAAGGCTTAAGTAGCACCCTCGCAAGCTCGGGCAAATCGCTGAATATTCCTTTTGTCTCCGACCA
TCAGGCACCTGAGTCGCTGTCTTTTTCGTGACATTCAGTTCGCTGCGCTCACGGCTCTGGCAGTGAATGG
GGGTAAATGGCACTACAGGCGCCTTTTATGGATTCATGCAAGGAAACTACCCATAATACAAGAAAAGCCC
GTCACGGGCTTCTCAGGGCGTTTTATGGCGGGTCTGCTATGTGGTGCTATCTGACTTTTTGCTGTTCAGC
AGTTCCTGCCCTCTGATTTTCCAGTCTGACCACTTCGGATTATCCCGTGACAGGTCATTCAGACTGGCTA
ATGCACCCAGTAAGGCAGCGGTATCATCAAGGTCTGACGCTCAGTGGAACGAAAACTCACGTTAAGGGAT
TTTGGTCATGAGATTATCAAAAAGGATCTTCACCTAGATCCTTTACGCTCCGGGACGCCAACAACAAGAC
CCATCATAGTTTGCCCCCGCGACATTGACCATAAATTCATCGCACAAAATATCGAACGGGGTTTATGCCG
CTTTTAGTGGGTGCGAAGAATAGTCTGCTCATTACCCGCGAACACCGCCGCATTCAGATCACGCTTAGTA
GCGTCCCCATGAGTAGGCAGAACCGCGTCCAAGTCCACATCATCCATAACGATCATGCACGGGGTGGAAT
CCACACCCAGACTTGCCAGCACCTCATTAGCGACACGTTGCGCAGCGGCCACGTCCTTAGCCTTATCCAC
GCAATCGAGAACGTACTGCCTAACCGCGAAATCAGACTGAATCAGTTTCCAATCATCGGGCTTCACCAAA
GCAACAGCAACGCGGGTTGATTCGACCCGTTCCGGTGCTTCCAGACCGGCGAGCTTGTACAGTTCTTCTT
CCATTTCACGACGTACATCAGCGTCTATGTAATCAATGCCCAAAGCACGCTTAGCCCCACGTGACCAGGA
CGAACGCAGGTTTTTAGAACCAACCTCATACTCACGCCACCGAGCCACCAAAACAGCGTCCATATCCTCG
CCGGCGTCGCTTTGATCGGCCAACATATCCAACATCTGAAACGGCGTGTACGACCCCTTAGACGCGGTTT
TAGTAGCGGAGCCAGTCAGTTCCTGAGACATGCCCTTAGCGAGGTAGGTTGCCATTTTCGCAGCGTCTCC
ACCCCAGGTAGACACCTGATCAAGTTTGACCCCGTGCTCACGCAGTGGCGCGTCCATACCGGCCTTAACC
ACACCAGCAGACCAGCGGGAAAACATGGAATCCTCAAACGCCTTGAGTTCATCGTCAGACAGTGGACGAT
CCAAGAACAACAGCATGTTGCGGTGCAAGTGCCAACCGTTCGCCCAAGAGTCTGTGACCTCATAGTCACT
ATAGGTGTGCTCCACCCCGTACCGTGCACGTTCTTTCTTCCACTGAGATGTTTTCACCATCGAAGAGTAC
GCAGTCTTAATACCCGCTTCAACCTGCGCAAATGACTGTGAGCGGTTGTGTCGAACAGTGCCCACAAACA
TCATGAGCGCGCCACCCGCCGCCAAGTGATTCTTAGTAGCAATAGCCAGCTCAATGCGGCGTTCGCCCAT
GACTTCCAATTCAGCCAGAGATGACCCCCAGCGAGAGTGAGAGTTTTGCAGACCCTCAAACTGCGAAGCA
CCGTTAGACGACCAGGACACCGCAACAGCTTCGTCCCTGCGCCACCTATGGCACCCCGCCAGAGCCTTAC
TATTGGTGATCTTGTACATGACGTTTTGCCTACGCCACGCCCTAGCGCGAGTGACCTTAGAACCCTCATT
GACCTGCGGTTCCTTAGAGGTGTTCACTTCTATTTCAGTGTTACCTAGACCCGATGTTGTGCGGGGTTGC
GCAGTGCGAGTTTGTGCGGGTGTTGTGCCCGTTGTCTTAGCTAGTGCTATGGTTGTCAATTGAAACCCCT
TCGGGTTATGTGGCCCCCGTGCATATGAGTTGGTAGCTCGCACGGGGGTTTGTCTTGTCTAGGGACTATT
AATTTTTAGTGGTGTTTGGTGGCCGCCTAGCTTGGCTATGCGTGCCAGCTTACCCGTACTCAATGTTAAA
GATTTGCATCGACATGGGAGGGTTACGTGTCCGATACCTAGGGGGGGTATCCGCGACTAGGTGCCCCGGT
GCTCACTGTCTGTACCGGCGGGGCAAGCCCCACACCCCGCATGGACAGGGTGGCTCCGCCCCCTGCACCC
CCAGCAATCTGCATGTACATGTTTTACACATTAGCACGACATGACTGCATGTGCATGCACTGCATGCAGA
CTAGGTAAATATGAGTATGTACGACTAGTAACAGGAGCACTGCACATAATGAATGAGTTGCAGGACAATG
TTTGCTACGCATGCGCATGACATATCGCAGGAAAGCTACTAGAGTCTTAAAGCATGGCAACCAAGGCACA
GCTAGAACAGCAACTACAAGAAGCTCAACAGGCACTACAGGCGCAGCAAGCGCAGGCACAAGCCACCATC
GAAGCACTAGAAGCGCAGGCAAAGGCTAAGCCCGTCGTGGTCACCGCACGCGTTCCTTTGGCACTACGTG
AGGACATGAAGCGCGCAGGCATGCAGAACGGTGAAAACCTCCAAGAGTTCATGATCGCCGCGTTTACCGA
GCGGCTAGAAAAGCTCACCACCACCGACAACGAGGAAAACAATGTCTAACCCACTAGTTCTCTTTGCCCA
CCGTGACCCGGTAAATGACGTGACGTTCGAGTGCATTGAGCACGCCACCTACGACACACTTTCACACGCT
AAAGACCAGATCACCGCCCAAATGCAAGCCCTAGACGAAGAAGCCGCCCTACTGCCCTAATGGGTGTTTC
ATGGGTGTTTCCCTAGTGTTTCATGGTGTTTTCACCTAAGCTAGGGAATTGCGCGAGAAGTCTCGCAAAA
ATCAGCAACCCCCGGAACCACACAGTTCACGGGGGTTCTTCTATGCCAGAAATCAGAAAGGGGAACCAGT
GAACGACCCCGAATGGCTGGATGATCCTCCTTGGGCCACGCCCACCCGGCGATCATCGAGGCGGTCACCG
GAAGCGGAACACGTAGAAAGCCAGTCCGCAGAAACGGTGCTGACCCCGGATGAATGTCAGCTACTGGGCT
ATCTGGACAAGGGAAAACGCAAGCGCAAAGAGAAAGCAGGTAGCTTGCAGTGGGCTTACATGGCGATAGC
TAGACTGGGCGGTTTTATGGACAGCAAGCGAACCGGAATTGCCAGCTGGGGCGCCCTCTGGTAAGGTTGG
GAAGCCCTGCAAAGTAAACTGGATGGCTTTCTTGCCGCCAAGGATCTGATGGCGCAGGGGATCAAGATCT
GATCAAGAGACAGGATGAGGATCGTTTCGCATGATTGAACAAGATGGATTGCACGCAGGTTCTCCGGCCG
CTTGGGTGGAGAGGCTATTCGGCTATGACTGGGCACAACAGACAATCGGCTGCTCTGATGCCGCCGTGTT
CCGGCTGTCAGCGCAGGGGCGCCCGGTTCTTTTTGTCAAGACCGACCTGTCCGGTGCCCTGAATGAACTC
CAAGACGAGGCAGCGCGGCTATCGTGGCTGGCCACGACGGGCGTTCCTTGCGCAGCTGTGCTCGACGTTG
TCACTGAAGCGGGAAGGGACTGGCTGCTATTGGGCGAAGTGCCGGGGCAGGATCTCCTGTCATCTCACCT
TGCTCCTGCCGAGAAAGTATCCATCATGGCTGATGCAATGCGGCGGCTGCATACGCTTGATCCGGCTACC
TGCCCATTCGACCACCAAGCGAAACATCGCATCGAGCGAGCACGTACTCGGATGGAAGCCGGTCTTGTCG
ATCAGGATGATCTGGACGAAGAGCATCAGGGGCTCGCGCCAGCCGAACTGTTCGCCAGGCTCAAGGCGCG
GATGCCCGACGGCGAGGATCTCGTCGTGACCCATGGCGATGCCTGCTTGCCGAATATCATGGTGGAAAAT
GGCCGCTTTTCTGGATTCATCGACTGTGGCCGGCTGGGTGTGGCGGACCGCTATCAGGACATAGCGTTGG
CTACCCGTGATATTGCTGAAGAGCTTGGCGGCGAATGGGCTGACCGCTTCCTCGTGCTTTACGGTATCGC
CGCTCCCGATTCGCAGCGCATCGCCTTCTATCGCCTTCTTGACGAGTTCTTCTGAGCGGGACTCTGGGGT
TCGCGGAATCATGACCTGAGCTGTTTACAATTAATCATCGTGTGGTACCATGTGTGGAATTGGAAAGGAC
TTGAACGATGTCCATCTACCAAGAGTTTGTGAATAAATACTCCCTGTCCAAGACCCTCCGTTTTGAGCTG
ATCCCCCAAGGCAAGACCCTCGAAAACATCAAGGCACGCGGCCTCATCCTGGATGACGAAAAGCGCGCTA
AGGATTACAAGAAGGCAAAGCAGATCATCGACAAGTACCACCAGTTCTTCATCGAAGAGATCCTGTCCTC
CGTGTGCATCTCCGAGGACCTGCTCCAGAACTACTCCGATGTCTACTTCAAGCTCAAGAAGTCCGATGAC
GATAACCTGCAGAAGGACTTCAAGTCCGCTAAGGATACCATCAAGAAGCAGATCTCCGAATACATCAAGG
ATTCCGAGAAGTTCAAGAACCTCTTCAACCAGAACCTGATCGACGCAAAGAAGGGCCAGGAATCCGATCT
CATCCTGTGGCTCAAGCAGTCCAAGGATAACGGCATCGAGCTCTTCAAGGCCAACTCCGACATCACCGAC
ATCGATGAAGCTCTGGAGATCATCAAGTCCTTCAAGGGCTGGACCACCTACTTCAAGGGCTTCCACGAAA
ACCGCAAGAACGTGTACTCCTCCAACGATATCCCAACCTCTATCATCTACCGCATCGTCGACGATAACCT
GCCAAAGTTCCTCGAAAACAAGGCAAAGTACGAGTCCCTGAAGGATAAGGCCCCAGAAGCTATCAACTAC
GAGCAGATCAAGAAGGACCTGGCCGAAGAGCTCACCTTCGACATCGATTACAAGACCTCTGAAGTGAACC
AGCGCGTCTTCTCCCTCGATGAAGTGTTCGAGATCGCCAACTTCAACAACTACCTGAACCAGTCCGGCAT
CACCAAGTTCAACACCATCATCGGCGGCAAGTTCGTCAACGGCGAAAACACCAAGCGCAAGGGCATCAAC
GAGTACATCAACCTCTACTCCCAGCAGATCAACGATAAGACCCTGAAGAAGTACAAGATGTCCGTGCTCT
TCAAGCAGATCCTGTCCGACACCGAATCCAAGTCCTTCGTCATCGACAAGCTGGAGGACGATTCCGATGT
GGTCACCACCATGCAGTCCTTCTACGAACAGATCGCAGCCTTCAAGACCGTGGAAGAGAAGTCCATCAAG
GAGACCCTCTCCCTGCTCTTCGACGATCTGAAGGCTCAGAAGCTGGATCTCTCCAAGATCTACTTCAAGA
ACGACAAGTCCCTGACCGATCTCTCCCAGCAGGTCTTCGACGATTACTCCGTGATCGGCACCGCAGTCCT
GGAATACATCACCCAGCAGATCGCCCCAAAGAACCTCGATAACCCATCCAAGAAGGAACAGGAGCTGATC
GCCAAGAAGACCGAAAAGGCTAAGTACCTGTCCCTCGAGACCATCAAGCTGGCTCTCGAAGAGTTCAACA
AGCACCGCGACATCGATAAGCAGTGCCGCTTCGAAGAGATCCTCGCAAACTTCGCTGCAATCCCAATGAT
CTTCGACGAAATCGCACAGAACAAGGATAACCTGGCCCAGATCTCCATCAAGTACCAGAACCAGGGCAAG
AAGGATCTGCTCCAGGCCTCCGCTGAGGACGATGTGAAGGCAATCAAGGACCTGCTCGATCAGACCAACA
ACCTGCTCCACAAGCTGAAGATCTTCCACATCTCCCAGTCCGAAGACAAGGCCAACATCCTCGACAAGGA
TGAGCACTTCTACCTGGTGTTCGAAGAGTGCTACTTCGAACTCGCTAACATCGTCCCACTGTACAACAAG
ATCCGCAACTACATCACCCAGAAGCCATACTCCGATGAAAAGTTCAAGCTCAACTTCGAGAACTCCACCC
TGGCAAACGGCTGGGACAAGAACAAGGAACCAGATAACACCGCCATCCTCTTCATCAAGGACGATAAGTA
CTACCTGGGCGTGATGAACAAGAAGAACAACAAGATCTTCGACGATAAGGCCATCAAGGAAAACAAGGGC
GAGGGCTACAAGAAGATCGTGTACAAGCTGCTCCCAGGCGCTAACAAGATGCTCCCAAAGGTCTTCTTCT
CCGCAAAGTCCATCAAGTTCTACAACCCATCCGAAGATATCCTGCGCATCCGCAACCACTCCACCCACAC
CAAGAACGGCTCCCCACAGAAGGGCTACGAAAAGTTCGAGTTCAACATCGAAGACTGCCGCAAGTTCATC
GATTTCTACAAGCAGTCCATCTCCAAGCACCCAGAGTGGAAGGACTTCGGCTTCCGCTTCTCCGATACCC
AGCGCTACAACTCCATCGATGAATTCTACCGCGAAGTGGAGAACCAGGGCTACAAGCTGACCTTCGAAAA
CATCTCCGAGTCCTACATCGATTCCGTGGTCAACCAGGGCAAGCTGTACCTCTTCCAGATCTACAACAAG
GACTTCTCCGCTTACTCCAAGGGCCGCCCAAACCTGCACACCCTCTACTGGAAGGCACTCTTCGACGAAC
GCAACCTGCAGGATGTGGTCTACAAGCTCAACGGCGAAGCAGAGCTGTTCTACCGCAAGCAGTCCATCCC
AAAGAAGATCACCCACCCAGCCAAGGAAGCAATCGCCAACAAGAACAAGGATAACCCAAAGAAGGAATCC
GTGTTCGAGTACGACCTGATCAAGGATAAGCGCTTCACCGAGGACAAGTTCTTCTTCCACTGCCCAATCA
CCATCAACTTCAAGTCCTCCGGCGCCAACAAGTTCAACGATGAAATCAACCTGCTCCTGAAGGAGAAGGC
TAACGACGTGCACATCCTGTCCATCGATCGCGGCGAACGCCACCTCGCCTACTACACCCTGGTCGACGGC
AAGGGCAACATCATCAAGCAGGACACCTTCAACATCATCGGCAACGATCGCATGAAGACCAACTACCACG
ACAAGCTGGCCGCTATCGAGAAGGACCGCGATTCCGCTCGCAAGGATTGGAAGAAGATCAACAACATCAA
GGAAATGAAGGAAGGCTACCTCTCCCAGGTGGTCCACGAAATCGCTAAGCTGGTGATCGAGTACAACGCA
ATCGTGGTCTTCGAAGACCTGAACTTCGGCTTCAAGCGCGGCCGCTTCAAGGTGGAGAAGCAGGTCTACC
AGAAGCTGGAAAAGATGCTCATCGAGAAGCTGAACTACCTCGTGTTCAAGGACAACGAATTCGATAAGAC
CGGCGGCGTCCTCCGTGCATACCAGCTGACCGCCCCATTCGAGACCTTCAAGAAGATGGGCAAGCAGACC
GGCATCATCTACTACGTGCCAGCTGGCTTCACCTCTAAGATCTGCCCAGTGACCGGCTTCGTCAACCAGC
TCTACCCAAAGTACGAATCCGTCTCCAAGTCCCAGGAGTTCTTCTCCAAGTTCGACAAGATCTGCTACAA
CCTGGATAAGGGCTACTTCGAATTCTCCTTCGACTACAAGAACTTCGGCGATAAGGCAGCCAAGGGCAAG
TGGACCATCGCATCCTTCGGCTCCCGCCTCATCAACTTCCGCAACTCCGACAAGAACCACAACTGGGATA
CCCGCGAAGTGTACCCAACCAAGGAACTGGAGAAGCTCCTGAAGGATTACTCCATCGAATACGGCCACGG
CGAGTGCATCAAGGCTGCAATCTGCGGCGAATCCGACAAGAAGTTCTTCGCAAAGCTGACCTCTGTGCTC
AACACCATCCTGCAGATGCGCAACTCCAAGACCGGCACCGAGCTGGATTACCTCATCTCCCCAGTGGCCG
ACGTCAACGGCAACTTCTTCGATTCCCGCCAGGCTCCAAAGAACATGCCACAGGACGCTGATGCAAACGG
CGCCTACCACATCGGTCTGAAGGGTCTCATGCTCCTGGGTCGCATCAAGAACAACCAGGAAGGCAAGAAG
CTGAATCTCGTCATTAAGAACGAAGAATACTTTGAATTTGTCCAGAACCGCAATAACTAAGTCGACCTGC
AGGCATGCAAGCTTAAGAGTTTGTAGAAACGCAAAAAGGCCATCCGTCAGGATGGCCTTCTGCTTAATTT
GATGCCTGGCAGTTTATGGCGGGCGTCCTGCCCGCCACCCTCCGGGCCGTTGCTTCGCAACGTTCAAATC
CGCTCCCGGCGGATTTGTCCTACTCAGGAGAGCGTTCACCGACAAACAACAGATAAAACGAAAGGCCCAG
TCTTTCGACTGAGCCTTTCGTTTTATTTAAATTTCCTGCCCTATGGTTGCCTGATCTACAACAGTAGAAA
TTCGGATCCATTATACCTAGGACTGAGCTAGCTGTCAATCTAGCCTATCCAGCAGTCTTCCTGTCTTCCC
GACCCACTACTACCCCATCGATGTACCACTTGATGAGTCATACCGATTTGGTGCAGGGAGTGAAATACCC
TATAGGTGGTTTTACTGCAGTGGTTAACGCTCTGCATCAGTTAGCGCTGGAAAACGGGGTTGAGTTTCAA
CTCGATTCTGAGGTCATTTCCATCAACACTGCTTCATCGAGGGGCAACACAAGCGCCACAGGTGTGAGCT
TGCTTCACAACAGAAAAGTGCAAAATCTAGATGCGGATCTTGTGGTTTCAGCAGGCGACCTACACCATAC
AGAAAATAATCTGCTTCCCCGGGAACTTCGAACCTATCCCGAACGATATTGGTCCAATCGCAATCCTGGA
ATTGGAGCGGTATTAATCCTCCTGGGCGTAAAAGGAGAGTTACCCCAGCTCGACCATCACAACCTTTTCT
TCAGTGAAGATTGGACAGATGATTTTGCTGTAGTTTTCGACGGGCCTCAACTTACCCGCCCCCACAATGC
ATCAAATTCCATTTATGTCTCCAAGCCTTCAACGTCCGAAGACGGCGTTGCACCTGCTGGATACGAAAAC
CTTTTTGTTTTAATTCCGACCAAGGCCTCTAGCAGCATCGGCCACGGTGATGCGTATATGCAGTCGGCTT
CAGCATCCGTGGAAACAATCGCGTCACATGCAATCAATCAAATTGCTACGCAAGCCGGCATCCCTGACCT
CACTGACCGAATTGTGGTCAAACGCACCATTGGCCCTGCGGATTTTGAGCACCGCTACCATTCATGGGTA
GGCAGTGCGCTGGGTCCAGCACATACCCTCAGACAGTCCGCTTTCTTAAGAGGGCGCAATAGCTCCCGCA
AGGTCAATAACCTCTTCTATTCCGGTGCCACCACCGTCCCGGGTGTAGGAATACCCATGTGTTTAATTTC
TGCCGAGAATATTATTAAGCGTTTACATGCCGATACCAGTGCAGGACCACTGCCCGAACCATTGCCGCCT
AAAACGACACCATCTCAAAAGACCTCATACGATCATTAAATTTTGATCCCTATCATCGATATTTCACAAA
ATGAGCAAGATAGCGATATTTTTATGGCCTTTATTTATCTAGGTACTCTCCTAGTTCTCATTGGGTGCGA
TCCACCACCACGCAATCTGAGCCAGAAAAGCCGTAGTCATGATGGAAAAAATAAGACTAATTCTATTGTC
ATCTCGCCCCATTAGCTGGATCAATACCGCCTACCCCTTTGGTCTGGCCTACCTATTAAATGCAGGAGAG
ATTGACTGGCTGTTTTGGCTAGGCATCGTATTTTTTCTTATCCCGTATAACATCGCCATGTATGGTATCA
ACGATGTTTTTGATTACGAATCTGATATGCGTAATCCCCGCAAAGGCGGCGTCGAGGGGGCCGTGCTACC
GAAAAGTTCCCACAGCACACTGTTATGGGCCTCGGCTATCTCAACAATTCCTTTCCTAGTTATTCTTTTC
ATATTTGGCACCTGGATGTCGTCTTTATGGCTGACACTCTCAGTGCTAGCAGTGATTGCTTATTCAGCAC
CGAAATTGCGTTTTAAAGAACGCCCCTTTATCGATGCTCTAACATCTTCTACTCACTTCACTTCACCTGC
ATTAATCGGTGCAACGATCACTGGAACATCTCCTTCAGCAGCGATGTGGATAGCACTGGGATCCTTTTTC
TTGTGGGGCATGGCCAGTCAGATCCTTGGAGCAGTACAGGATGTTAATGCAGACCGGGAAGCTAATCTGA
GCTCAATTGCCACTGTAATTGGGGCGCGTGGAGCCATTCGGCTTTCAGTAGTACTTTATTTACTAGCTGC
TGTGTTAGTCACTACTTTGCCTAATCCGGCGTGGATCATCGGGATTGCGATTCTAACTTACGTATTTAAT
GCCGCACGATTTTGGAACATTACAGATGCCAGTTGTGAACAGGCTAATCGCAGTTGGAAAGTTTTCCTGT
GGCTGAACTACTTTGTTGGTGCTGTGATAACGATACTGCTAATAGCAATTCATCAGATATAACTCTGCTT
TTATCCGATCAGTTCTGTAACTTGCCTAGCCACCCACGGGCCCGGTGAACAGTTGTTCTACTTTTGTTTG
TTAGTCTTGATGCTTCACTGATAGATACAAGAGCCATAAGAACCTCAGATCCTTCCGTATTTAGCCAGTA
TGTTCTCTAGTGTGGTTCGTTGTTTTTGCGTGAGCCATGAGAACGAACCATTGAGATCATGCTTACTTTG
CATGTCACTCAAAAATTTTGCCTCAAAACTGGTGAGCTGAATTTTTGCAGTTAAAGCATCGTGTAGTGTT
TTTCTTAGTCCGTTATGTAGGTAGGAATCTGATGTAATGGTTGTTGGTATTTTGTCACCATTCATTTTTA
TCTGGTTGTTCTCAAGTTCGGTTACGAGATCCATTTGTCTATCTAGTTCAACTTGGAAAATCAACGTATC
AGTCGGGCGGCCTCGCTTATCAACCACCAATTTCATATTGCTGTAAGTGTTTAAATCTTTACTTATTGGT
TTCAAAACCCATTGGTTAAGCCTTTTAAACTCATGGTAGTTATTTTCAAGCATTAACATGAACTTAAATT
CATCAAGGCTAATCTCTATATTTGCCTTGTGAGTTTTCTTTTGTGTTAGTTCTTTTAATAACCACTCATA
AATCCTCATAGAGTATTTGTTTTCAAAAGACTTAACATGTTCCAGATTATATTTTATGAATTTTTTTAAC
TGGAAAAGATAAGGCAATATCTCTTCACTAAAAACTAATTCTAATTTTTCGCTTGAGAACTTGGCATAGT
TTGTCCACTGGAAAATCTCAAAGCCTTTAACCAAAGGATTCCTGATTTCCACAGTTCTCGTCATCAGCTC
TCTGGTTGCTTTAGCTAATACACCATAAGCATTTTCCCTACTGATGTTCATCATCTGAGCGTATTGGTTA
TAAGTGAACGATACCGTCCGTTCTTTCCTTGTAGGGTTTTCAATCGTGGGGTTGAGTAGTGCCACACAGC
ATAAAATTAGCTTGGTTTCATGCTCCGTTAAGTCATAGCGACTAATCGCTAGTTCATTTGCTTTGAAAAC
AACTAATTCAGACATACATCTCAATTGGTCTAGGTGATTTTAATCACTATACCAATTGAGATGGGCTAGT
CAATGATAATTA
